>Addgene plasmid #194878 | pAAV-GfaABC1D-eGFP-2A-mCherry_D4H | addgene full sequence | sequence record 385751 | Addgene NGS Result
CCTGCAGGCAGCTGCGCGCTCGCTCGCTCACTGAGGCCGCCCGGGCGTCGGGCGACCTTTGGTCGCCCGG
CCTCAGTGAGCGAGCGAGCGCGCAGAGAGGGAGTGGCCAACTCCATCACTAGGGGTTCCTGCGGCCGCAC
GCGTAGATCTAACATATCCTGGTGTGGAGTAGGGGACGCTGCTCTGACAGAGGCTCGGGGGCCTGAGCTG
GCTCTGTGAGCTGGGGAGGAGGCAGACAGCCAGGCCTTGTCTGCAAGCAGACCTGGCAGCATTGGGCTGG
CCGCCCCCCAGGGCCTCCTCTTCATGCCCAGTGAATGACTCACCTTGGCACAGACACAATGTTCGGGGTG
GGCACAGTGCCTGCTTCCCGCCGCACCCCAGCCCCCCTCAAATGCCTTCCGAGAAGCCCATTGAGCAGGG
GGCTTGCATTGCACCCCAGCCTGACAGCCTGGCATCTTGGGATAAAAGCAGCACAGCCCCCTAGGGGCTG
CCCTTGCTGTGTGGCGCCACCGGCGGTGGAGAACAAGGCTCTATTCAGCCTGTGCCCAGGAAAGGGGATC
AGGGGATGCCCAGGCATGGACAGTGGGTGGCAGGGGGGGAGAGGAGGGCTGTCTGCTTCCCAGAAGTCCA
AGGACACAAATGGGTGAGGGGAGAGCTCACCGGTCGCCACCATGGTGAGCAAGGGCGAGGAGCTGTTCAC
CGGGGTGGTGCCCATCCTGGTCGAGCTGGACGGCGACGTAAACGGCCACAAGTTCAGCGTGTCCGGCGAG
GGCGAGGGCGATGCCACCTACGGCAAGCTGACCCTGAAGTTCATCTGCACCACCGGCAAGCTGCCCGTGC
CCTGGCCCACCCTCGTGACCACCCTGACCTACGGCGTGCAGTGCTTCAGCCGCTACCCCGACCACATGAA
GCAGCACGACTTCTTCAAGTCCGCCATGCCCGAAGGCTACGTCCAGGAGCGCACCATCTTCTTCAAGGAC
GACGGCAACTACAAGACCCGCGCCGAGGTGAAGTTCGAGGGCGACACCCTGGTGAACCGCATCGAGCTGA
AGGGCATCGACTTCAAGGAGGACGGCAACATCCTGGGGCACAAGCTGGAGTACAACTACAACAGCCACAA
CGTCTATATCATGGCCGACAAGCAGAAGAACGGCATCAAGGTGAACTTCAAGATCCGCCACAACATCGAG
GACGGCAGCGTGCAGCTCGCCGACCACTACCAGCAGAACACCCCCATCGGCGACGGCCCCGTGCTGCTGC
CCGACAACCACTACCTGAGCACCCAGTCCGCCCTGAGCAAAGACCCCAACGAGAAGCGCGATCACATGGT
CCTGCTGGAGTTCGTGACCGCCGCCGGGATCACTCTCGGCATGGACGAGCTGTACAAGTCCGGACTCAGA
TCTCGAGCTCAAGCTTCGAATTCTGCAGTCGACCTCGAGGGCAGAGGAAGTCTTCTAACATGCGGTGACG
TGGAGGAGAATCCCGGCCCTGAATTCATGGCAAGGAGCAAGGGCGAGGAGGATAACATGGCCATCATCAA
GGAGTTCATGCGCTTCAAGGTGCACATGGAGGGCTCCGTGAACGGCCACGAGTTCGAGATCGAGGGCGAG
GGCGAGGGCCGCCCCTACGAGGGCACCCAGACCGCCAAGCTGAAGGTGACCAAGGGTGGCCCCCTGCCCT
TCGCCTGGGACATCCTGTCCCCTCAGTTCATGTACGGCTCCAAGGCCTACGTGAAGCACCCCGCCGACAT
CCCCGACTACTTGAAGCTGTCCTTCCCCGAGGGCTTCAAGTGGGAGCGCGTGATGAACTTCGAGGACGGC
GGCGTGGTGACCGTGACCCAGGACTCCTCCCTGCAGGACGGCGAGTTCATCTACAAGGTGAAGCTGCGCG
GCACCAACTTCCCCTCCGACGGCCCCGTAATGCAGAAGAAGACCATGGGCTGGGAGGCCTCCTCCGAGCG
GATGTACCCCGAGGACGGCGCCCTGAAGGGCGAGATCAAGCAGAGGCTGAAGCTGAAGGACGGCGGCCAC
TACGACGCTGAGGTCAAGACCACCTACAAGGCCAAGAAGCCCGTGCAGCTGCCCGGCGCCTACAACGTCA
ACATCAAGTTGGACATCACCTCCCACAACGAGGACTACACCATCGTGGAACAGTACGAACGCGCCGAGGG
CCGCCACTCCACCGGCGGCATGGACGAGCTGTACAAGTCTAGAACTAGTGGATCCAAGGGAAAAATAAAC
TTAGATCATAGTGGAGCCTATGTTGCACAGTTTGAAGTAGCCTGGGATGAAGTTTCATATGACAAAGAAG
GAAATGAAGTTTTAACTCATAAAACATGGGATGGAAATTATCAATCTAAAACAGCTCACTATTCAACAGT
AATACCTCTTGAAGCTAATGCAAGAAATATAAGAATAAAAGCAAGAGAGTGTACAGGCCTTGCTTGGGAA
TGGTGGAGAGATGTTATAAGTGAATATGATGTTCCATTAACAAATAATATAAATGTTTCAATATGGGGAA
CAACTTTATACCCTGGATCTAGTATTACTTACAATTAAGCGGCCGCCACCGCGGTGGAGCTCAAGCACTC
CATGTAGGCTAGCGATATCAAGCTTATCGATAATCAACCTCTGGATTACAAAATTTGTGAAAGATTGACT
GGTATTCTTAACTATGTTGCTCCTTTTACGCTATGTGGATACGCTGCTTTAATGCCTTTGTATCATGCTA
TTGCTTCCCGTATGGCTTTCATTTTCTCCTCCTTGTATAAATCCTGGTTGCTGTCTCTTTATGAGGAGTT
GTGGCCCGTTGTCAGGCAACGTGGCGTGGTGTGCACTGTGTTTGCTGACGCAACCCCCACTGGTTGGGGC
ATTGCCACCACCTGTCAGCTCCTTTCCGGGACTTTCGCTTTCCCCCTCCCTATTGCCACGGCGGAACTCA
TCGCCGCCTGCCTTGCCCGCTGCTGGACAGGGGCTCGGCTGTTGGGCACTGACAATTCCGTGGTGTTGTC
GGGGAAATCATCGTCCTTTCCTTGGCTGCTCGCCTATGTTGCCACCTGGATTCTGCGCGGGACGTCCTTC
TGCTACGTCCCTTCGGCCCTCAATCCAGCGGACCTTCCTTCCCGCGGCCTGCTGCCGGCTCTGCGGCCTC
TTCCGCGTCTTCGCCTTCGCCCTCAGACGAGTCGGATCTCCCTTTGGGCCGCCTCCCCGCATCGATACCG
AGCGCTGCTCGAGAGATCTACGGGTGGCATCCCTGTGACCCCTCCCCAGTGCCTCTCCTGGCCCTGGAAG
TTGCCACTCCAGTGCCCACCAGCCTTGTCCTAATAAAATTAAGTTGCATCATTTTGTCTGACTAGGTGTC
CTTCTATAATATTATGGGGTGGAGGGGGGTGGTATGGAGCAAGGGGCAAGTTGGGAAGACAACCTGTAGG
GCCTGCGGGGTCTATTGGGAACCAAGCTGGAGTGCAGTGGCACAATCTTGGCTCACTGCAATCTCCGCCT
CCTGGGTTCAAGCGATTCTCCTGCCTCAGCCTCCCGAGTTGTTGGGATTCCAGGCATGCATGACCAGGCT
CAGCTAATTTTTGTTTTTTTGGTAGAGACGGGGTTTCACCATATTGGCCAGGCTGGTCTCCAACTCCTAA
TCTCAGGTGATCTACCCACCTTGGCCTCCCAAATTGCTGGGATTACAGGCGTGAACCACTGCTCCCTTCC
CTGTCCTTCTGATTTTGTAGGTAACCACGTGCGGACCGAGCGGCCGCAGGAACCCCTAGTGATGGAGTTG
GCCACTCCCTCTCTGCGCGCTCGCTCGCTCACTGAGGCCGGGCGACCAAAGGTCGCCCGACGCCCGGGCT
TTGCCCGGGCGGCCTCAGTGAGCGAGCGAGCGCGCAGCTGCCTGCAGGGGCGCCTGATGCGGTATTTTCT
CCTTACGCATCTGTGCGGTATTTCACACCGCATA
[95 nt withheld, positions 3955-4049]
T
[46 nt withheld, positions 4051-4096]
C
[141 nt withheld, positions 4098-4238]
CCTTTGACGTTGGAGTCCACGTTCTTT
[37 nt withheld, positions 4266-4302]
ACTCTATCTCGGGCTATTCTTTTGATTTATAAGGGATTTTGCCGATTTCGGTCTATTGGTTAAAAAATGA
GCTGATTTAACAAAAATTTAACGCGAATTTTAACAAAATATTAACGTTTACAATTTTATGGTGCACTCTC
AGTACAATCTGCTCTGATGCCGCATAGTTAAGCCAGCCCCGACACCCGCCAACACCCGCTGACGCGCCCT
GACGGGCTTGTCTGCTCCCGGCATCCGCTTACAGACAAGCTGTGACCGTCTCCGGGAGCTGCATGTGTCA
GAGGTTTTCACCGTCATCACCGAAACGCGCGAGACGAAAGGGCCTCGTGATACGCCTATTTTTATAGGTT
AATGTCATGATAATAATGGTTTCTTAGACGTCAGGTGGCACTTTTCGGGGAAATGTGCGCGGAACCCCTA
TTTGTTTATTTTTCTAAATACATTCAAATATGTATCCGCTCATGAGACAATAACCCTGATAAATGCTTCA
ATAATATTGAAAAAGGAAGAGTATGAGTATTCAACATTTCCGTGTCGCCCTTATTCCCTTTTTTGCGGCA
TTTTGCCTTCCTGTTTTTGCTCACCCAGAAACGCTGGTGAAAGTAAAAGATGCTGAAGATCAGTTGGGTG
CACGAGTGGGTTACATCGAACTGGATCTCAACAGCGGTAAGATCCTTGAGAGTTTTCGCCCCGAAGAACG
TTTTCCAATGATGAGCACTTTTAAAGTTCTGCTATGTGGCGCGGTATTATCCCGTATTGACGCCGGGCAA
GAGCAACTCGGTCGCCGCATACACTATTCTCAGAATGACTTGGTTGAGTACTCACCAGTCACAGAAAAGC
ATCTTACGGATGGCATGACAGTAAGAGAATTATGCAGTGCTGCCATAACCATGAGTGATAACACTGCGGC
CAACTTACTTCTGACAACGATCGGAGGACCGAAGGAGCTAACCGCTTTTTTGCACAACATGGGGGATCAT
GTAACTCGCCTTGATCGTTGGGAACCGGAGCTGAATGAAGCCATACCAAACGACGAGCGTGACACCACGA
TGCCTGTAGCAATGGCAACAACGTTGCGCAAACTATTAACTGGCGAACTACTTACTCTAGCTTCCCGGCA
ACAATTAATAGACTGGATGGAGGCGGATAAAGTTGCAGGACCACTTCTGCGCTCGGCCCTTCCGGCTGGC
TGGTTTATTGCTGATAAATCTGGAGCCGGTGAGCGTGGGTCTCGCGGTATCATTGCAGCACTGGGGCCAG
ATGGTAAGCCCTCCCGTATCGTAGTTATCTACACGACGGGGAGTCAGGCAACTATGGATGAACGAAATAG
ACAGATCGCTGAGATAGGTGCCTCACTGATTAAGCATTGGTAACTGTCAGACCAAGTTTACTCATATATA
CTTTAGATTGATTTAAAACTTCATTTTTAATTTAAAAGGATCTAGGTGAAGATCCTTTTTGATAATCTCA
TGACCAAAATCCCTTAACGTGAGTTTTCGTTCCACTGAGCGTCAGACCCCGTAGAAAAGATCAAAGGATC
TTCTTGAGATCCTTTTTTTCTGCGCGTAATCTGCTGCTTGCAAACAAAAAAACCACCGCTACCAGCGGTG
GTTTGTTTGCCGGATCAAGAGCTACCAACTCTTTTTCCGAAGGTAACTGGCTTCAGCAGAGCGCAGATAC
CAAATACTGTTCTTCTAGTGTAGCCGTAGTTAGGCCACCACTTCAAGAACTCTGTAGCACCGCCTACATA
CCTCGCTCTGCTAATCCTGTTACCAGTGGCTGCTGCCAGTGGCGATAAGTCGTGTCTTACCGGGTTGGAC
TCAAGACGATAGTTACCGGATAAGGCGCAGCGGTCGGGCTGAACGGGGGGTTCGTGCACACAGCCCAGCT
TGGAGCGAACGACCTACACCGAACTGAGATACCTACAGCGTGAGCTATGAGAAAGCGCCACGCTTCCCGA
AGGGAGAAAGGCGGACAGGTATCCGGTAAGCGGCAGGGTCGGAACAGGAGAGCGCACGAGGGAGCTTCCA
GGGGGAAACGCCTGGTATCTTTATAGTCCTGTCGGGTTTCGCCACCTCTGACTTGAGCGTCGATTTTTGT
GATGCTCGTCAGGGGGGCGGAGCCTATGGAAAAACGCCAGCAACGCGGCCTTTTTACGGTTCCTGGCCTT
TTGCTGGCCTTTTGCTCACATGT
Features (pLannotate 1.2.2; 19 found; start..end, strand, type, name):
     12..39      +  repeat_region  AAV2 ITR (fragment): inverted terminal repeat of adeno-associated virus serotype 2 inverted
     68..95      +  repeat_region  AAV2 ITR (fragment): inverted terminal repeat of adeno-associated virus serotype 2 inverted
    672..1388    +  CDS            EGFP: EGFP is a basic (constitutively fluorescent) green fluorescent protein published in 1996, derived from Aequorea victoria. It is reported to be a rapidly-maturing weak dimer with moderate acid sensitivity.
   1389..1433    +  misc_feature   MCS (fragment): multiple cloning site
   1505..2208    +  CDS            mCherry (fragment): monomeric derivative of DsRed fluorescent protein (Shaner et al., 2004) mammalian codon-optimized
   2208..2225    +  misc_feature   MCS (fragment): pBluescript multiple cloning site
   2223..2555    +  CDS            pfo (fragment): TACY_CLOP1 - Also known as pfoA, pfoR. Experimental evidence at protein level: Swiss-Prot protein existence level 1. A cholesterol-dependent toxin that causes cytolysis by forming pores in cholesterol containing host membranes. After binding to target membranes, the protein assembles into a pre-pore complex. A conformation change leads to insertion in the host membrane and formation of an oligomeric pore complex. Cholesterol is required for binding to host cell membranes, membrane insertion and pore formation; cholesterol binding is mediated by a Thr-Leu pair in the C-terminus. Can be reversib
   2558..2582    -  misc_feature   MCS (fragment): pBluescript multiple cloning site
   2603..2622    +  misc_feature   MCS (fragment): pBluescript multiple cloning site
   2622..3210    +  misc_feature   WPRE: woodchuck hepatitis virus posttranscriptional regulatory element
   3242..3718    +  polyA_signal   hGH poly(A) signal: human growth hormone polyadenylation signal
   3758..3898    +  repeat_region  AAV2 ITR: inverted terminal repeat of adeno-associated virus serotype 2 inverted
   3903..3954    -  misc_feature   bom (fragment): basis of mobility region from pBR322
   3973..4428    +  rep_origin     f1 ori (sequence partly withheld): f1 bacteriophage origin of replication; arrow indicates direction of (+) strand synthesis
   4429..4478    -  misc_feature   bom (fragment): basis of mobility region from pBR322
   4580..4615    -  CDS            rop (fragment): Rop protein, which maintains plasmids at low copy number; rop
   4710..4814    +  promoter       AmpR promoter: bla
   4815..5675    +  CDS            AmpR: β-lactamase; bla; confers resistance to ampicillin, carbenicillin, and related antibiotics
   5846..6434    +  rep_origin     ori: high-copy-number ColE1/pMB1/pBR322/pUC origin of replication
