[The description below was written by a language model from this plasmid's Addgene catalogue record and pLannotate feature annotations shown in this document.]
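Description:
pAAV-GfaABC1D-eGFP-2A-mCherry_D4H is an adeno-associated virus transfer plasmid for mammalian expression, designed as a ratiometric cholesterol sensor for in vivo visualization in astrocytes. It is propagated in bacteria through a high-copy ColE1/pUC-type origin with ampicillin selection (AmpR under its own promoter), and it also carries an f1 phage origin. The expression cassette lies between AAV2 inverted terminal repeats, which direct replication and packaging of the intervening DNA into AAV particles. The annotation shows an intact 3′ ITR but only two short fragments of the 5′ ITR.

The catalogue names GfaABC1D as the promoter, a compact GFAP-derived promoter commonly used to restrict expression to astrocytes. It is not annotated in the feature table but presumably occupies the unannotated stretch upstream of EGFP. According to the depositor, it was cloned in to replace the Synapsin promoter of a parental neuronal version. It drives a single open reading frame encoding EGFP, a T2A self-cleaving peptide, and mCherry fused to D4H. The feature table identifies D4H as a C-terminal fragment of perfringolysin O, a cholesterol-dependent cytolysin from Clostridium perfringens whose cholesterol-binding region is retained without the rest of the toxin. The catalogue nonetheless lists the insert species as mouse. Because T2A separates the two products from one transcript, free EGFP acts as an expression reference against which the cholesterol-bound mCherry-D4H signal can be normalised. A WPRE and the human growth hormone polyadenylation signal follow the coding region to enhance transcript stability and processing.

The sequenced record is 6,495 nt, shorter than the 6,998 bp total given in the catalogue, and the record does not explain the difference.
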