Addgene plasmid #194878: pAAV-GfaABC1D-eGFP-2A-mCherry_D4H
Purpose: Ratiometric D4H sensor for in vivo astrocyte-specific cholesterol visualization
Depositing lab: Peter Scheiffele. Depositing organization: University of Basel. Publication: Cell type-specific assessment of cholesterol distribution in models of neurodevelopmental disorders. Czernecki C, Dixit S, Riezman I, Innocenti S, Bornmann C, Pfrieger FW, Riezman H, Scheiffele P. bioRxiv 2022.11.16.516849 10.1101/2022.11.16.516849.
Backbone
  Vector backbone: pAAV
  Backbone size w/o insert (bp): 5090
  Total vector size (bp): 6998
  Vector type: Mammalian Expression, AAV
Growth in bacteria
  Bacterial resistance: Ampicillin, 100 μg/mL
  Growth temperature: 37°C
  Growth strain: NEB Stable
  Copy number: High Copy
Gene/Insert
  Gene/Insert name: GFP-T2A-mCherry-D4H
  Species: M. musculus (mouse)
  Insert size (bp): 1908
  Promoter: GfaABC1D
  Cloning method: Restriction Enzyme; 5′ cloning site MluI (not destroyed); 3′ cloning site AgeI (not destroyed)
  Sequencing primers: 5′ GFP RV; 3′ WPRE RV
Terms and licenses: Academic/Nonprofit Terms; Industry Terms: Not Available to Industry
Depositor comments: GfaABC1D promoter was cloned in to replace Synapsin promoter from the GFP-T2A-D4H construct. Please visit https://doi.org/10.1101/2022.11.16.516849 for bioRxiv preprint.
How to cite: pAAV-GfaABC1D-eGFP-2A-mCherry_D4H was a gift from Peter Scheiffele (Addgene plasmid # 194878 ; http://n2t.net/addgene:194878 ; RRID:Addgene_194878)
