>Addgene plasmid #194878 | pAAV-GfaABC1D-eGFP-2A-mCherry_D4H | depositor partial sequence | sequence record 378234 | pAAV-GfaABC1D-eGFP-2A-mCherry_D4H sequence 671 bps
CTGACTTGTGGCCGTTTACGTCGCCGTCCAGCTCGACCAGGATGGGCACCACCCCGGTGAACAGCTCCTC
GCCCTTGCTCACCATGGTGGCGACCGGTGAGCTCTCCCCTCACCCATTTGTGTCCTTGGACTTCTGGGAA
GCAGACAGCCCTCCTCTCCCCCCCTGCCACCCACTGTCCATGCCTGGGCATCCCCTGATCCCCTTTCCTG
GGCACAGGCTGAATAGAGCCTTGTTCTCCACCGCCGGTGGCGCCACACAGCAAGGGCAGCCCCTAGGGGG
CTGTGCTGCTTTTATCCCAAGATGCCAGGCTGTCAGGCTGGGGTGCAATGCAAGCCCCCTGCTCAATGGG
CTTCTCGGAAGGCATTTGAGGGGGGCTGGGGTGCGGCGGGAAGCAGGCACTGTGCCCACCCCGAACATTG
TGTCTGTGCCAAGGTGAGTCATTCACTGGGCATGAAGAGGAGGCCCTGGGGGGCGGCCAGCCCAATGCTG
CCAGGTCTGCTTGCAGACAAGGCCTGGCTGTCTGCCTCCTCCCCAGCTCACAGAGCCAGCTCAGGCCCCC
GAGCCTCTGTCAGAGCAGCGTCCCCTACTCCACACCAGGATATGTTAGATCTACGCGTGCGGCCGCAGGA
ACCCCTAGTGATGGAGTTGGCCACTCCCTCTCTTGCGCGCT
